Addgene plasmid #212395: pTwist-SARS-CoV-2 Spike-deltaC18 A67V (GTT)
Purpose: Encodes SARS-CoV-2 spike A67V for pseudovirus production
Depositing lab: Alejandro Balazs. Depositing organization: Massachusetts General Hospital. Publication: Ongoing evolution of SARS-CoV-2 drives escape from mRNA vaccine-induced humoral immunity. Roederer AL, Cao Y, Denis KS, Sheehan ML, Li CJ, Lam EC, Gregory DJ, Poznansky MC, Iafrate AJ, Canaday DH, Gravenstein S, Garcia-Beltran WF, Balazs AB. medRxiv [Preprint]. 2024 Mar 7:2024.03.05.24303815. doi: 10.1101/2024.03.05.24303815. PubMed 38496628.
Backbone
  Vector backbone: pTwist-CMV-BetaGlobin-WPRE-Neo
  Backbone manufacturer: Twist
  Vector type: Mammalian Expression
Growth in bacteria
  Bacterial resistance: Ampicillin, 100 μg/mL
  Growth temperature: 37°C
  Growth strain: NEB Stable
  Copy number: High Copy
Gene/Insert
  Gene/Insert name: SARS-CoV-2 Spike A67V
  Species: Severe acute respiratory syndrome coronavirus 2
  Mutation: A67V
  Entrez Gene: S (a.k.a. GU280_gp02, spike glycoprotein)
  Promoter: CAG
  Cloning method: Ligation Independent Cloning
Terms and licenses: Academic/Nonprofit Terms; Industry Terms: Not Available to Industry
Depositor comments: Please visit https://www.medrxiv.org/content/10.1101/2024.03.05.24303815v1 for medRxiv preprint.
How to cite: pTwist-SARS-CoV-2 Spike-deltaC18 A67V (GTT) was a gift from Alejandro Balazs (Addgene plasmid # 212395 ; http://n2t.net/addgene:212395 ; RRID:Addgene_212395)
