[The description below was written by a language model from this plasmid's Addgene catalogue record and pLannotate feature annotations shown in this document.]
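Description:
pTwist-SARS-CoV-2 Spike-deltaC18 A67V (GTT) is a mammalian expression plasmid built on the Twist pTwist-CMV-BetaGlobin-WPRE-Neo backbone. It supplies a variant SARS-CoV-2 spike glycoprotein for pseudovirus production. In bacteria it replicates from a high-copy ColE1/pUC-type origin and is selected with ampicillin through the AmpR β-lactamase gene. A separate cassette (SV40 early promoter, neo, bGH polyadenylation signal) would allow neomycin-class (G418) selection in mammalian cells.

The payload is the spike coding sequence carrying the A67V substitution, and the "GTT" in the name presumably refers to the valine codon used. The "deltaC18" in the name indicates removal of the last 18 C-terminal residues, a truncation commonly used to improve spike incorporation into pseudotyped particles, although the catalogue fields list only A67V as the mutation. In the 10,462 nt sequence record, the spike ORF is preceded by a CMV enhancer, CMV promoter elements and a truncated human β-globin intron. It is followed by a WPRE, which enhances transcript stability and expression, and an SV40 polyadenylation signal. The catalogue lists the promoter as CAG, but the annotated features and the backbone name point to a CMV enhancer/promoter with a β-globin intron, so the two sources do not fully agree. β-globin insulator fragments, rrnG and T7 terminators, and a synthetic poly(A) signal flank the expression unit and help shield it from transcriptional read-through.

A second, 3,939 nt sequence record holds only backbone elements (origin, AmpR, neo cassette, one insulator and terminator) and lacks the spike cassette, so it does not represent the full construct described. The plasmid is meant for transfection into producer cells to pseudotype viral particles, in work on antibody neutralisation and immune escape by spike variants.
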