Features (pLannotate 1.2.2; 8 found; start..end, strand, type, name):
    386..450     -  CDS            bla(M) (fragment): β-lactamase lacking the signal sequence; bla(M); allows cytosolic expression of β-lactamase
    960..1820    +  CDS            AmpR: β-lactamase; bla; confers resistance to ampicillin, carbenicillin, and related antibiotics
   1833..1969    +  terminator     rrnG terminator: transcription terminator from the E. coli ribosomal RNA rrnG operon (Albrechtsen et al., 1991)
   2014..2085    +  misc_feature   3' β-globin insulator: insulator downstream of the human β-globin locus (Farrell et al., 2002)
   2130..2326    +  promoter       SV40 promoter: SV40 early promoter
   2340..3131    +  CDS            neo: KKA2_KLEPN - Also known as kan, nptII. Experimental evidence at protein level: Swiss-Prot protein existence level 1. Resistance to kanamycin, neomycin, paromomycin, ribostamycin, butirosin and gentamicin B. From Klebsiella pneumoniae.
   3145..3369    +  polyA_signal   bGH poly(A) signal: bovine growth hormone polyadenylation signal
   3565..214     -  rep_origin     ori (across the origin): high-copy-number ColE1/pMB1/pBR322/pUC origin of replication
>Addgene plasmid #212395 | pTwist-SARS-CoV-2 Spike-deltaC18 A67V (GTT) | addgene full sequence | sequence record 433284 | Addgene NGS Result
AGCGAGGTATGTAGGCGGTGCTACAGAGTTCTTGAAGTGGTGGCCTAACTACGGCTACACTAGAAGAACA
GTATTTGGTATCTGCGCTCTGCTGAAGCCAGTTACCTTCGGAAAAAGAGTTGGTAGCTCTTGATCCGGCA
AACAAACCACCGCTGGTAGCGGTGGTTTTTTTGTTTGCAAGCAGCAGATTACGCGCAGAAAAAAAGGATC
TCAAGAAGATCCTTTGATCTTTTCTACGGGGTCTGACGCTCAGTGGAACGAAAACTCACGTTAAGGGATT
TTGGTCATGAGATTATCAAAAAGGATCTTCACCTAGATCCTTTTAAATTAAAAATGAAGTTTTAAATCAA
TCTAAAGTATATATGAGTAAACTTGGTCTGACAGTTACCAATGCTTAATCAGTGAGGCACCTATCTCAGC
GATCTGTCTATTTCGTTCATCCATAGTTGCATTTAAATTTCCGAACTCTCCAAGGCCCTCGTCGGAAAAT
CTTCAAACCTTTCGTCCGATCCATCTTGCAGGCTACCTCTCGAACGAACTATCGCAAGTCTCTTGGCCGG
CCTTGCGCCTTGGCTATTGCTTGGCAGCGCCTATCGCCAGGTATTACTCCAATCCCGAATATCCGAGATC
GGGATCACCCGAGAGAAGTTCAACCTACATCCTCAATCCCGATCTATCCGAGATCCGAGGAATATCGAAA
TCGGGGCGCGCCTGGTGTACCGAGAACGATCCTCTCAGTGCGAGTCTCGACGATCCATATCGTTGCTTGG
CAGTCAGCCAGTCGGAATCCAGCTTGGGACCCAGGAAGTCCAATCGTCAGATATTGTACTCAAGCCTGGT
CACGGCAGCGTACCGATCTGTTTAAACCTAGATATTGATAGTCTGATCGGTCAACGTATAATCGAGTCCT
AGCTTTTGCAAACATCTATCAAGAGACAGGATCAGCAGGAGGCTTTCGCATGAGTATTCAACATTTCCGT
GTCGCCCTTATTCCCTTTTTTGCGGCATTTTGCCTTCCTGTTTTTGCTCACCCAGAAACGCTGGTGAAAG
TAAAAGATGCTGAAGATCAGTTGGGTGCGCGAGTGGGTTACATCGAACTGGATCTCAACAGCGGTAAGAT
CCTTGAGAGTTTTCGCCCCGAAGAACGCTTTCCAATGATGAGCACTTTTAAAGTTCTGCTATGTGGCGCG
GTATTATCCCGTATTGACGCCGGGCAAGAGCAACTCGGTCGCCGCATACACTATTCTCAGAATGACTTGG
TTGAGTATTCACCAGTCACAGAAAAGCATCTTACGGATGGCATGACAGTAAGAGAATTATGCAGTGCTGC
CATAACCATGAGTGATAACACTGCGGCCAACTTACTTCTGACAACGATTGGAGGACCGAAGGAGCTAACC
GCTTTTTTGCACAACATGGGGGATCATGTAACTCGCCTTGATCGTTGGGAACCGGAGCTGAATGAAGCCA
TACCAAACGACGAGCGTGACACCACGATGCCTGTAGCAATGGCAACAACCTTGCGTAAACTATTAACTGG
CGAACTACTTACTCTAGCTTCCCGGCAACAGTTGATAGACTGGATGGAGGCGGATAAAGTTGCAGGACCA
CTTCTGCGCTCGGCCCTTCCGGCTGGCTGGTTTATTGCTGATAAATCTGGAGCCGGTGAGCGTGGGTCTC
GCGGTATCATTGCAGCACTGGGGCCAGATGGTAAGCCCTCCCGTATCGTAGTTATCTACACGACGGGGAG
TCAGGCAACTATGGATGAACGAAATAGACAGATCGCTGAGATAGGTGCCTCACTGATTAAGCATTGGTAA
CCGATTCTAGGTGCATTGGCGCAGAAAAAAATGCCTGATGCGACGCTGCGCGTCTTATACTCCCACATAT
GCCAGATTCAGCAACGGATACGGCTTCCCCAACTTGCCCACTTCCATACGTGTCCTCCTTACCAGAAATT
TATCCTTAAGGTCGTCAGCTATCCTGCAGGCGATCTCTCGATTTCGATCAAGACATTCCTTTAATGGTCT
TTTCTGGACACCACTAGGGGTCAGAAGTAGTTCATCAAACTTTCTTCCCTCCCTAATCTCATTGGTTACC
TTGGGCTATCGAAACTTAATTAAGCGATCTGCATCTCAATTAGTCAGCAACCATAGTCCCGCCCCTAACT
CCGCCCATCCCGCCCCTAACTCCGCCCAGTTCCGCCCATTCTCCGCCCCATCGCTGACTAATTTTTTTTA
TTTATGCAGAGGCCGAGGCCGCCTCGGCCTCTGAGCTATTCCAGAAGTAGTGAGGAGGCTTTTTTGGAGG
CCTAGGCTTTTGCAAAGGAGGTAGCCAACATGATTGAACAAGATGGATTGCACGCAGGTTCTCCCGCCGC
TTGGGTGGAGAGGCTATTCGGCTATGACTGGGCACAACAGACAATCGGCTGCTCTGATGCCGCCGTGTTC
CGGCTGTCAGCGCAGGGGCGCCCGGTTCTTTTTGTCAAGACCGACCTGTCCGGTGCCCTGAATGAACTCC
AGGACGAGGCAGCGCGGCTATCGTGGCTGGCCACGACGGGCGTTCCTTGCGCAGCTGTGCTCGACGTTGT
CACTGAAGCGGGAAGGGACTGGCTGCTATTGGGCGAAGTGCCGGGGCAGGATCTCCTGTCATCTCACCTT
GCTCCTGCCGAGAAAGTATCCATCATGGCTGATGCAATGCGGCGGCTGCATACGCTTGATCCGGCTACCT
GCCCATTCGACCACCAAGCGAAACATCGCATCGAGCGAGCACGTACTCGGATGGAAGCCGGTCTTGTCGA
TCAGGATGATCTGGACGAAGAGCATCAGGGGCTCGCGCCAGCCGAACTGTTCGCCAGGCTCAAGGCGCGG
ATGCCCGACGGCGAGGATCTCGTCGTGACCCACGGCGATGCCTGCTTGCCGAATATCATGGTGGAAAATG
GCCGCTTTTCTGGATTCATCGACTGTGGCCGGCTGGGTGTGGCGGACCGCTATCAGGACATAGCGTTGGC
TACCCGTGATATTGCTGAAGAGCTTGGCGGCGAATGGGCTGACCGCTTCCTCGTGCTTTACGGTATCGCC
GCTCCCGATTCGCAGCGCATCGCCTTCTATCGCCTTCTTGACGAGTTCTTCTAGTATGTAAGCCCTGTGC
CTTCTAGTTGCCAGCCATCTGTTGTTTGCCCCTCCCCCGTGCCTTCCTTGACCCTGGAAGGTGCCACTCC
CACTGTCCTTTCCTAATAAAATGAGGAAATTGCATCGCATTGTCTGAGTAGGTGTCATTCTATTCTGGGG
GGTGGGGTGGGGCAGGACAGCAAGGGGGAGGATTGGGAAGACAATAGCAGGCATGCTGGGGATGCGGTGG
GCTCTATGGTTAATTAACCAGTCAAGTCAGCTACTTGGCGAGATCGACTTGTCTGGGTTTCGACTACGCT
CAGAATTGCGTCAGTCAAGTTCGATCTGGTCCTTGCTATTGCACCCGTTCTCCGATTACGAGTTTCATTT
AAATCATGTGAGCAAAAGGCCAGCAAAAGGCCAGGAACCGTAAAAAGGCCGCGTTGCTGGCGTTTTTCCA
TAGGCTCCGCCCCCCTGACGAGCATCACAAAAATCGACGCTCAAGTCAGAGGTGGCGAAACCCGACAGGA
CTATAAAGATACCAGGCGTTTCCCCCTGGAAGCTCCCTCGTGCGCTCTCCTGTTCCGACCCTGCCGCTTA
CCGGATACCTGTCCGCCTTTCTCCCTTCGGGAAGCGTGGCGCTTTCTCATAGCTCACGCTGTAGGTATCT
CAGTTCGGTGTAGGTCGTTCGCTCCAAGCTGGGCTGTGTGCACGAACCCCCCGTTCAGCCCGACCGCTGC
GCCTTATCCGGTAACTATCGTCTTGAGTCCAACCCGGTAAGACACGACTTATCGCCACTGGCAGCAGCCA
CTGGTAACAGGATTAGCAG
