Features (pLannotate 1.2.2; 21 found; start..end, strand, type, name):
    154..218     +  CDS            bla(M) (fragment): β-lactamase lacking the signal sequence; bla(M); allows cytosolic expression of β-lactamase
    390..978     +  rep_origin     ori: high-copy-number ColE1/pMB1/pBR322/pUC origin of replication
   1174..1398    -  polyA_signal   bGH poly(A) signal: bovine growth hormone polyadenylation signal
   1412..2203    -  CDS            neo: KKA2_KLEPN - Also known as kan, nptII. Experimental evidence at protein level: Swiss-Prot protein existence level 1. Resistance to kanamycin, neomycin, paromomycin, ribostamycin, butirosin and gentamicin B. From Klebsiella pneumoniae.
   2217..2413    -  promoter       SV40 promoter: SV40 early promoter
   2458..2529    -  misc_feature   3' β-globin insulator: insulator downstream of the human β-globin locus (Farrell et al., 2002)
   2574..2710    -  terminator     rrnG terminator: transcription terminator from the E. coli ribosomal RNA rrnG operon (Albrechtsen et al., 1991)
   2740..2786    -  terminator     T7 terminator: transcription terminator for bacteriophage T7 RNA polymerase
   2809..2878    +  CDS            large T antigen (fragment): large T antigen from SV40 (simian virus 40)
   2901..3022    +  polyA_signal   SV40 poly(A) signal: SV40 polyadenylation signal
   3075..3663    -  misc_feature   WPRE: woodchuck hepatitis virus posttranscriptional regulatory element
   3737..7501    -  CDS            S: SPIKE_SARS2 - Experimental evidence at protein level: Swiss-Prot protein existence level 1. [Spike glycoprotein]: May down-regulate host tetherin (BST2) by lysosomal degradation, thereby counteracting its antiviral activity. From Severe acute respiratory syndrome coronavirus 2 (2019-nCoV) (SARS-CoV-2).
   7560..8035    -  intron         β-globin intron: internally truncated intron from human β-globin
   8169..8220    -  promoter       CMVd2 promoter: truncated human cytomegalovirus (CMV) immediate early promoter that yields moderately reduced expression relative to the full-length promoter
   8283..8300    +  promoter       CMV promoter (fragment): human cytomegalovirus (CMV) immediate early promoter
   8373..8676    -  enhancer       CMV enhancer: human cytomegalovirus immediate early enhancer
   8757..8805    +  polyA_signal   poly(A) signal: synthetic polyadenylation signal
   8823..8869    +  terminator     T7 terminator: transcription terminator for bacteriophage T7 RNA polymerase
   8874..8945    -  misc_feature   5' β-globin insulator: insulator upstream of the human β-globin locus (Farrell et al., 2002)
   9097..9233    -  terminator     rrnG terminator: transcription terminator from the E. coli ribosomal RNA rrnG operon (Albrechtsen et al., 1991)
   9246..10106   -  CDS            AmpR: β-lactamase; bla; confers resistance to ampicillin, carbenicillin, and related antibiotics
>Addgene plasmid #212395 | pTwist-SARS-CoV-2 Spike-deltaC18 A67V (GTT) | addgene full sequence | sequence record 447110 | Addgene NGS Result
TACCTGGCGATAGGCGCTGCCAAGCAATAGCCAAGGCGCAAGGCCGGCCAAGAGACTTGCGATAGTTCGT
TCGAGAGGTAGCCTGCAAGATGGATCGGACGAAAGGTTTGAAGATTTTCCGACGAGGGCCTTGGAGAGTT
CGGAAATTTAAATGCAACTATGGATGAACGAAATAGACAGATCGCTGAGATAGGTGCCTCACTGATTAAG
CATTGGTAACTGTCAGACCAAGTTTACTCATATATACTTTAGATTGATTTAAAACTTCATTTTTAATTTA
AAAGGATCTAGGTGAAGATCCTTTTTGATAATCTCATGACCAAAATCCCTTAACGTGAGTTTTCGTTCCA
CTGAGCGTCAGACCCCGTAGAAAAGATCAAAGGATCTTCTTGAGATCCTTTTTTTCTGCGCGTAATCTGC
TGCTTGCAAACAAAAAAACCACCGCTACCAGCGGTGGTTTGTTTGCCGGATCAAGAGCTACCAACTCTTT
TTCCGAAGGTAACTGGCTTCAGCAGAGCGCAGATACCAAATACTGTTCTTCTAGTGTAGCCGTAGTTAGG
CCACCACTTCAAGAACTCTGTAGCACCGCCTACATACCTCGCTCTGCTAATCCTGTTACCAGTGGCTGCT
GCCAGTGGCGATAAGTCGTGTCTTACCGGGTTGGACTCAAGACGATAGTTACCGGATAAGGCGCAGCGGT
CGGGCTGAACGGGGGGTTCGTGCACACAGCCCAGCTTGGAGCGAACGACCTACACCGAACTGAGATACCT
ACAGCGTGAGCTATGAGAAAGCGCCACGCTTCCCGAAGGGAGAAAGGCGGACAGGTATCCGGTAAGCGGC
AGGGTCGGAACAGGAGAGCGCACGAGGGAGCTTCCAGGGGGAAACGCCTGGTATCTTTATAGTCCTGTCG
GGTTTCGCCACCTCTGACTTGAGCGTCGATTTTTGTGATGCTCGTCAGGGGGGCGGAGCCTATGGAAAAA
CGCCAGCAACGCGGCCTTTTTACGGTTCCTGGCCTTTTGCTGGCCTTTTGCTCACATGATTTAAATGAAA
CTCGTAATCGGAGAACGGGTGCAATAGCAAGGACCAGATCGAACTTGACTGACGCAATTCTGAGCGTAGT
CGAAACCCAGACAAGTCGATCTCGCCAAGTAGCTGACTTGACTGGTTAATTAACCATAGAGCCCACCGCA
TCCCCAGCATGCCTGCTATTGTCTTCCCAATCCTCCCCCTTGCTGTCCTGCCCCACCCCACCCCCCAGAA
TAGAATGACACCTACTCAGACAATGCGATGCAATTTCCTCATTTTATTAGGAAAGGACAGTGGGAGTGGC
ACCTTCCAGGGTCAAGGAAGGCACGGGGGAGGGGCAAACAACAGATGGCTGGCAACTAGAAGGCACAGGG
CTTACATACTAGAAGAACTCGTCAAGAAGGCGATAGAAGGCGATGCGCTGCGAATCGGGAGCGGCGATAC
CGTAAAGCACGAGGAAGCGGTCAGCCCATTCGCCGCCAAGCTCTTCAGCAATATCACGGGTAGCCAACGC
TATGTCCTGATAGCGGTCCGCCACACCCAGCCGGCCACAGTCGATGAATCCAGAAAAGCGGCCATTTTCC
ACCATGATATTCGGCAAGCAGGCATCGCCGTGGGTCACGACGAGATCCTCGCCGTCGGGCATCCGCGCCT
TGAGCCTGGCGAACAGTTCGGCTGGCGCGAGCCCCTGATGCTCTTCGTCCAGATCATCCTGATCGACAAG
ACCGGCTTCCATCCGAGTACGTGCTCGCTCGATGCGATGTTTCGCTTGGTGGTCGAATGGGCAGGTAGCC
GGATCAAGCGTATGCAGCCGCCGCATTGCATCAGCCATGATGGATACTTTCTCGGCAGGAGCAAGGTGAG
ATGACAGGAGATCCTGCCCCGGCACTTCGCCCAATAGCAGCCAGTCCCTTCCCGCTTCAGTGACAACGTC
GAGCACAGCTGCGCAAGGAACGCCCGTCGTGGCCAGCCACGATAGCCGCGCTGCCTCGTCCTGGAGTTCA
TTCAGGGCACCGGACAGGTCGGTCTTGACAAAAAGAACCGGGCGCCCCTGCGCTGACAGCCGGAACACGG
CGGCATCAGAGCAGCCGATTGTCTGTTGTGCCCAGTCATAGCCGAATAGCCTCTCCACCCAAGCGGCGGG
AGAACCTGCGTGCAATCCATCTTGTTCAATCATGTTGGCTACCTCCTTTGCAAAAGCCTAGGCCTCCAAA
AAAGCCTCCTCACTACTTCTGGAATAGCTCAGAGGCCGAGGCGGCCTCGGCCTCTGCATAAATAAAAAAA
ATTAGTCAGCGATGGGGCGGAGAATGGGCGGAACTGGGCGGAGTTAGGGGCGGGATGGGCGGAGTTAGGG
GCGGGACTATGGTTGCTGACTAATTGAGATGCAGATCGCTTAATTAAGTTTCGATAGCCCAAGGTAACCA
ATGAGATTAGGGAGGGAAGAAAGTTTGATGAACTACTTCTGACCCCTAGTGGTGTCCAGAAAAGACCATT
AAAGGAATGTCTTGATCGAAATCGAGAGATCGCCTGCAGGATAGCTGACGACCTTAAGGATAAATTTCTG
GTAAGGAGGACACGTATGGAAGTGGGCAAGTTGGGGAAGCCGTATCCGTTGCTGAATCTGGCATATGTGG
GAGTATAAGACGCGCAGCGTCGCATCAGGCATTTTTTTCTGCGCCAATGCCGGTAGATAGCAATCCGGCC
CGAGGGGCACAAAAAACCCCTCAAGACCCGTTTAGAGGCCCCAAGGGGTTATGCTACGATACCGATAGAG
ATGGGCCAATACCACATTTGTAGAGGTTTTACTTGCTTTAAAAAACCTCCCACACCTCCCCCTGAACCTG
AAACATAAAATGAATGCAATTGTTGTTGTTAACTTGTTTATTGCAGCTTATAATGGTTACAAATAAAGCA
ATAGCATCACAAATTTCACAAATAAAGCATTTTTTTCACTGCATTCTAGTTGTGGTTTGTCCAAACTCAT
CAATGTATCTTATCATGTCTGTGAGCTGAAGGTACGCTGTATCTCAGTCAGTCAAGCTAGACAGGCGGGG
AGGCGGCCCAAAGGGAGATCCGACTCGTCTGAGGGCGAAGGCGAAGACGCGGAAGAGGCCGCAGAGCCGG
CAGCAGGCCGCGGGAAGGAAGGTCCGCTGGATTGAGGGCCGAAGGGACGTAGCAGAAGGACGTCCCGCGC
AGAATCCAGGTGGCAACACAGGCGAGCAGCCATGGAAAGGACGTCAGCTTCCCCGACAACACCACGGAAT
TGTCAGTGCCCAACAGCCGAGCCCCTGTCCAGCAGCGGGCAAGGCAGGCGGCGATGAGTTCCGCCGTGGC
AATAGGGAGGGGGAAAGCGAAAGTCCCGGAAAGGAGCTGACAGGTGGTGGCAATGCCCCAACCAGTGGGG
GTTGCGTCAGCAAACACAGTGCACACCACGCCACGTTGCCTGACAACGGGCCACAACTCCTCATAAAGAG
ACAGCAACCAGGATTTATACAAGGAGGAGAAAATGAAAGCCATACGGGAAGCAATAGCATGATACAAAGG
CATTAAAGCAGCGTATCCACATAGCGTAAAAGGAGCAACATAGTTAAGAATACCAGTCAATCTTTCACAA
ATTTTGTAATCCAGAGGTTGATTAGGCCTGCGGATCCAGAAATCGATTGTATCAGTCAGTCAGTGCAGGA
GGAGACAACTTCTAGAGGATCCTTTATTTACAACAAGATCCGCAACTGCAACATCCTTTCAAGCAGGAAC
AACAGCTAGTCATACAGCACAACATAATTGTGACCATAACGATAGCTATAAGTCCGGCGATAAAGCCCAA
CCAAATGTACCAGGGCCATTTAATATATTGTTCGTATTTGCCCAGTTCTTGCAAGTCGATCAAAGATTCA
TTCAAGTTCTTGGCGACCTCATTAAGGCGATCAATCTCTTTCTGAATGTTGACGACACTTGCATTTATTC
CTGATATGTCCCCGAGATCAACATCGGGTGAAGTATGATTCTTAAAGTATTTATCCAATTCCTCTTTGAA
GCTATCCAACTCGGGTTGCAGGGGATCATATACCGTGTTGTTCACGATCCCAATGACCACATCACAGTTG
CCTGAGACAAATGTATTGTCAGTGGTTATGATTTGGGGTTCATAGAAATTCCTTTGGGTCACAAACCAAT
GCGTGCCATTACTGACGAAAACGCCTTCCCTGGGAAAGTGCGCTTTGCCATCGTGACAGATTGCTGGAGC
TGTCGTAAAGTTCTTCTCTTGAGCAGGGACATAAGTGACGTGGAGAAAGACCACTCCATGTGGGGCGGAT
TGGGGGAAGGACATCAAGTGATAGCCCTTGCCACAAAAGTCAACCCGTTTGGACTGCCCGAGCACGCACT
CTGACATTTTAGTGGCGGCCAGGTTGGCGCTTGCTCGTATCTCAGCAGCCCGGATCAACTGTTGTGTCAC
ATAAGTTTGGAGTGACTGGAGCCTGCCTGTGATGAGCCGATCAATTTGCACCTCGGCTTCCACCTTATCA
AGTCTGGACAATATGTCGTTGAGGACGCTGGAGATTGCGCCGAAGTTAGAACTCAGTTGCTTCACGAGGG
TATTCAGGGCCTGGGCGTTTTGATTCACAACATCTTGGAGTTTGCCGAGGGCGGACGCTGTGCTTGACAG
TGAATCTTGGATCTTGCCAATCGCGCTGTTAAATTGATTAGCGATCAGCTTCTGATTTTCATACAATACA
TTTTGCGTGACACCAATCCCATTGAATCTGTAAGCCATTTGCATAGCGAAAGGTATTTGAAGGGCCGCAC
CCGCGCCAAAAGTCCAGCCGGATGTAATGGTTCCTGCCAACAATGCTGATGTATACTGTGCAATCATCTC
ATCAGTGAGCAGAGGGGGCAGAACTGTCAACCCATTGAATTTTTGAGCACAGATAAGGTCGCGGGCCGCA
ATGTCTCCCAAACAATCCCCATACTGCTTAATGAAACCCGCGTCAGCCAACGTAACTTTGTTGAACAGCA
GATCCTCGATAAAGCTGCGTTTTGAAGGCTTAGATGGGTCTGGCAGTATTTGGCTAAAATTAAACCCGCC
AAAATCTTTGATTGGCGGCGTTTTGTATATTTGCTTTACTTGTGCGAACACCTCTTGGGTATTCTTGTCT
TGTTCGACCGCAATTCCGGTCAATGCTCGGTTGAGTTGAGTACAGAAAGACCCGTATTGAAGCAAGAGGT
TGCTACACTCGGTGGAATCCCCACAGATATACATCGTACAGTCTACGCTCGTCTTAGTCATGCTGACGGG
CAAGATTTCCGTGGTAACGCTAATGGTAAAGTTAGTTGGGATTGCGATGGAATTGTTTGAATAAGCCACG
GAGTTCTCAGCCCCGAGACTCATGGTATAGGCGATTATGGACTGGCTGGCTACTGAGCGAGCGCGCCGTG
GTGAGTTCGTTTGAGTTTGATAAGACGCACAGATTCCTGCCCCAATAGGAATATCACATTCGTATGAATT
ATTGACATGCTCAGCGCCAATGAGACAACCCGCTCTAGTTTGAAAGACATTGGAACCTGTTGAGTAGACT
CTCCAGGTGGGTGTCAGTTGGTCGGCGTGTATCGCCACAGGGACTTCGGTACAGTTGACATCTTGATACA
GGACAGCCACTTGGTTGGATGTGTTCGTTCCGGGAGTTATCACGCTGACCCCGCCGAAGCTACAGGGTGT
TATATCGAGGATTTCCAGTGTTTGCGGATCGCGGACGGCATCTGTGGTATCGGCAATGTCTCTACCAAAT
TGTTGAAAAGGGAGAAATTTCTTGTTTGATTCTGTCAGCACCCCTGTTCCGGTGAGCCCATTAAAGTTGA
AGTTCACACATTTATTCTTCACCAGGTTAGTGCTTTTCTTCGGTCCGCAAACTGTAGCCGGTGCGTGGAG
CAGCTCAAAGCTCAAGACTACCACCCGATATGGTTGATAGCCCACCCCATTTGTTGGTTGAAATCCGTAT
GATTGAAGGGGAAAATAACAGTTAAACCCTTCCACTCCATTACATGGGGTGCTGCCAGCTTGATAAATTT
CGGTGGAGATGTCACGTTCAAAGGGCTTCAGATTTGACTTGCGAAACAGGCGGTAAAGATAATTATAGTT
GCCGCCGACTTTTGAATCGAGATTATTGGAGTTCCATGCTATAACGCAGCCGGTGAAGTCATCCGGCAAC
TTATAATTATAGTCTGCTATCTTTCCGGTTTGCCCCGGTGCAATCTGTCGGACTTCGTCGCCGCGTATGA
CGAAAGAATCTGCGTAAACGTTGGTAAAACACAAGTCATTCAATTTCGTAGGGCTGACCCCATAACACTT
AAAAGTGCTGAATGATGCGCTATTATACAGGACACTATAATCTGCAACACAATTTGATATTCGCTTGCGA
TTCCAGGCATAAACTGATGCAAATCGAGTGGCATTAAATACTTCACCGAAAGGACACAAATTGGTGATGT
TAGGGAATCGAACAATGGATTCGGTGGGTTGGACGCGGAAGTTACTGGTTTGGTATATGCCTTTCTCAAC
TGTGAAGGACTTGAGTGTGCATTTAGTTTCGGACAGGGGATCGAGGGCACAGTCTACGGCATCGGTAATT
GTTCCGTTTTCGTTATATTTGAGAAGAAAGGTGCGTGGTTGCAAATATCCCACATAGTAGGCTGCTGCGC
CCGCTGTCCAACCACTACTACTGTCGCCAGGCGTGAGGTAGCTTCGATGAAGGGCAAGAAGGGTTTGGAA
CCGGGTGATGTTGATGCCAATCGGCAAGTCCACGAGGGGTTCCAACGCGGAGAAGCCTTGAGGGAGATCC
CGAACCAGATTTATCGGGGTATGCTTGCTATAAATTTTGAAGTAGCCGTCTATATTCTTAAACACAAATT
CGCGGAGATTCTTGAAGTTGCCTTGCTTCCCTTCAAGATCCATGAGAAATGGTTGGGAAACGTACTCAAA
AGTACAGTTGTTAGCGGAACTGTAAACGCGGAACTCTGACTCCATCCAAGACTTGTTATTCTTATGATAA
TAAACCCCGAGAAAGGGATCGTTACAAAATTGAAATTCACAGACTTTGATGACGACATTGGTGGCGTTGT
TCACAATGAGGAGAGACTGTGTCTTGGAGTCCAGGGTGGTGCCAAATATCCATCCCCGGATAATGTTGGA
CTTCTCCGTTGAGGCAAAGTATACGCCATCGTTAAATGGCAAGACGGGATTATCAAATCGTTTAGTTCCG
TTGGTGCCAGAAACGTGGATAACATGGAACCAGGTGACATTTGAGAAGAATGGCAGGAAAAGGTCTTGAG
TAGAATGAAGGACACTGGACCTAAAGACTTTATCGGGATAGTATACTCCACGAGTAAAAGAGTTCGTGTA
AGCGGGTGGGAGCTGCGTTCTAGTTGTGAGGTTCACGCATTGGGAAGAAACGAGGGGCAGGAGAACGAGG
AACACAAACATGGCGGCCGCCTTTGCCAAAGTGATGGGCCAGCACACAGACCAGCACGTTGCCCAGGAGC
TGTGGGAGGAAGATAAGAGGTATGAACATGATTAGCAAAAGGGCCTAGCTTGGACTCAGAATAATCCAGC
CTTATCCCAACCATAAAATAAAAGCAGAATGGTAGCTGGATTGTAGCTGCTATTAGCAATATGAAACCTC
TTACATCAGTTACAATTTATATGCAGAAATATTTATATGCAGAAATATTGCTATTGCCTTAACCCAGAAA
TTATCACTGTTATTCTTTAGAATGGTGCAAAGAGGCATGATACATTGTATCATTATTGCCCTGAAAGAAA
GAGATTAGGGAAAGTATTAGAAATAAGATAAACAAAAAAGTATATTAAAAGAAGAAAGCATTTTTTAAAA
TTACAAATGCAAAATTACCCTGATTTGGTCAATATGTGTACCCTGTTACTTCTCCCCTTCCTATGACATG
AACTTAACCATAGAAAAGAAGGGGAAAGAAAACATCAAGGGTCCCATAGACTCACCCTGAAGTTCTCAGG
ATCCGAGCTCGGTACCACATGTAAGCTTCGAGGGGAGGCTGGATCGGTCCCGGTGTCTTCTATGGAGGTC
AAAACAGCGTGGATGGCGTCTCCAGGCGATCTGACGGTTCACTAAACCAGCTCTGCTTATATAGACCTCC
CACCGTACACGCCTACCGCCCATTTGCGTCAATGGGGCGGAGTTGTTACGACATTTTGGAAAGTCCCGTT
GATTTTGGTGCCAAAACAAACTCCCATTGACGTCAATGGGGTGGAGACTTGGAAATCCCCGTGAGTCAAA
CCGCTATCCACGCCCATTGATGTACTGCCAAAACCGCATCAGCATGGTAATAGCGATGACTAATACGTAG
ATGTACTGCCAAGTAGGAAAGTCCCATAAGGTCATGTACTGGGCATAATGCCAGGCGGGCCATTTACCGT
CATTGACGTCAATAGGGGGCGTACTTGGCATATGATACACTTGATGTACTGCCAAGTGGGCAGTTTACCG
TAAATACTCCACCCATTGACGTCAATGGAAAGTCCCTATTGGCGTTACTATGGGAACATACGTCATTATT
GACGTCAATGGGCGGGGGTCGTTGGGCGGTCAGCCAGGCGGGCCATTTACCGTAAGTTATGTAACGCGGA
ACTCCATATATGGGCTATGAACTAATGACCCCGTAATTGATTACTAGATCTGGCTACACTCGATCAGCAG
TTAGATAATAAAATCGCTATCCATCGAAGATGGATGTGTGTTGGTTTTTTGTGTGTGTAACGCAACGATT
GATAGCATAACCCCTTGGGGCCTCTAAACGGGTCTTGAGGGGTTTTTTGAATTGAGAGGTAGCTGAAGCT
GCTGTTATGACCACTAGAGGGAAGAAGATACCTGTGGAGCTAATGGTCCAAGATGTCGGGAGCCGCGATC
GCTGCCAAAAAGGTAAGCTGACGATAGCTGACGAGATTCGATGCCCGACGAGCAAATGAGCGCCACGGCT
GTTCGCGTAAGCTCGAAACGACGGAGATTCGATAGAGCCAGAGTCGAGTTTAAACGATTCGGGATCTTAA
GGATAAATTTCTGGTAAGGAGGACACGTATGGAAGTGGGCAAGTTGGGGAAGCCGTATCCGTTGCTGAAT
CTGGCATATGTGGGAGTATAAGACGCGCAGCGTCGCATCAGGCATTTTTTTCTGCGCCAATGCACCTAGA
ATCGGTTACCAATGCTTAATCAGTGAGGCACCTATCTCAGCGATCTGTCTATTTCGTTCATCCATAGTTG
CCTGACTCCCCGTCGTGTAGATAACTACGATACGGGAGGGCTTACCATCTGGCCCCAGTGCTGCAATGAT
ACCGCGAGACCCACGCTCACCGGCTCCAGATTTATCAGCAATAAACCAGCCAGCCGGAAGGGCCGAGCGC
AGAAGTGGTCCTGCAACTTTATCCGCCTCCATCCAGTCTATCAACTGTTGCCGGGAAGCTAGAGTAAGTA
GTTCGCCAGTTAATAGTTTACGCAAGGTTGTTGCCATTGCTACAGGCATCGTGGTGTCACGCTCGTCGTT
TGGTATGGCTTCATTCAGCTCCGGTTCCCAACGATCAAGGCGAGTTACATGATCCCCCATGTTGTGCAAA
AAAGCGGTTAGCTCCTTCGGTCCTCCAATCGTTGTCAGAAGTAAGTTGGCCGCAGTGTTATCACTCATGG
TTATGGCAGCACTGCATAATTCTCTTACTGTCATGCCATCCGTAAGATGCTTTTCTGTGACTGGTGAATA
CTCAACCAAGTCATTCTGAGAATAGTGTATGCGGCGACCGAGTTGCTCTTGCCCGGCGTCAATACGGGAT
AATACCGCGCCACATAGCAGAACTTTAAAAGTGCTCATCATTGGAAAGCGTTCTTCGGGGCGAAAACTCT
CAAGGATCTTACCGCTGTTGAGATCCAGTTCGATGTAACCCACTCGCGCACCCAACTGATCTTCAGCATC
TTTTACTTTCACCAGCGTTTCTGGGTGAGCAAAAACAGGAAGGCAAAATGCCGCAAAAAAGGGAATAAGG
GCGACACGGAAATGTTGAATACTCATGCGAAAGCCTCCTGCTGATCCTGTCTCTTGATAGATGTTTGCAA
AAGCTAGGACTCGATTATACGTTGACCGATCAGACTATCAATATCTAGGTTTAAACAGATCGGTACGCTG
CCGTGACCAGGCTTGAGTACAATATCTGACGATTGGACTTCCTGGGTCCCAAGCTGGATTCCGACTGGCT
GACTGCCAAGCAACGATATGGATCGTCGAGACTCGCACTGAGAGGATCGTTCTCGGTACACCAGGCGCGC
CCCGATTTCGATATTCCTCGGATCTCGGATAGATCGGGATTGAGGATGTAGGTTGAACTTCTCTCGGGTG
ATCCCGATCTCGGATATTCGGGATTGGAGTAA
